>Addgene plasmid #195851 | HiBiT-SMO | addgene full sequence | sequence record 387100 | Addgene NGS Result
GACGGATCGGGAGATCTCCCGATCCCCTATGGTGCACTCTCAGTACAATCTGCTCTGATGCCGCATAGTT
AAGCCAGTATCTGCTCCCTGCTTGTGTGTTGGAGGTCGCTGAGTAGTGCGCGAGCAAAATTTAAGCTACA
ACAAGGCAAGGCTTGACCGACAATTGCATGAAGAATCTGCTTAGGGTTAGGCGTTTTGCGCTGCTTCGCG
ATGTACGGGCCAGATATACGCGTTGACATTGATTATTGACTAGTTATTAATAGTAATCAATTACGGGGTC
ATTAGTTCATAGCCCATATATGGAGTTCCGCGTTACATAACTTACGGTAAATGGCCCGCCTGGCTGACCG
CCCAACGACCCCCGCCCATTGACGTCAATAATGACGTATGTTCCCATAGTAACGCCAATAGGGACTTTCC
ATTGACGTCAATGGGTGGAGTATTTACGGTAAACTGCCCACTTGGCAGTACATCAAGTGTATCATATGCC
AAGTACGCCCCCTATTGACGTCAATGACGGTAAATGGCCCGCCTGGCATTATGCCCAGTACATGACCTTA
TGGGACTTTCCTACTTGGCAGTACATCTACGTATTAGTCATCGCTATTACCATGGTGATGCGGTTTTGGC
AGTACATCAATGGGCGTGGATAGCGGTTTGACTCACGGGGATTTCCAAGTCTCCACCCCATTGACGTCAA
TGGGAGTTTGTTTTGGCACCAAAATCAACGGGACTTTCCAAAATGTCGTAACAACTCCGCCCCATTGACG
CAAATGGGCGGTAGGCGTGTACGGTGGGAGGTCTATATAAGCAGAGCTCTCTGGCTAACTAGAGAACCCA
CTGCTTACTGGCTTATCGAAATTAATACGACTCACTATAGGGAGACCCAAGCTGGCTAGCGTTTAAACTT
AAGCTTGCCACCATGCGGCTCTGCATCCCGCAGGTGCTGTTGGCCTTGTTCCTTTCCATGCTGACAGGGC
CGGGAGAAGGCAGCCGGGTGAGCGGCTGGCGGCTGTTCAAGAAGATTAGCGGATCCGCGGCCTTGAGCGG
GAACGTGACCGGGCCTGGGCCTCACAGCGCCAGCGGGAGCTCGAGGAGGAACGTGCCGGTGACCAGCCCT
CCGCCGCCGCTGCTGAGCCACTGCGGCCGGGCCGCCCACTGCGAGCCTTTGCGCTACAACGTGTGCCTGG
GCTCGGCGCTGCCCTACGGAGCCACCACCACGCTGCTGGCTGGGGACTCGGACTCGCAGGAGGAAGCGCA
CGGCAAGCTCGTGCTCTGGTCCGGCCTCCGGAATGCCCCCCGCTGCTGGGCAGTGATCCAGCCCCTGCTG
TGTGCTGTCTACATGCCCAAGTGTGAGAATGACCGAGTGGAGTTGCCCAGCCGTACCCTCTGCCAGGCCA
CCCGAGGCCCCTGTGCCATTGTGGAGCGGGAGCGAGGGTGGCCTGACTTTCTGCGTTGCACACCGGACCA
CTTCCCTGAAGGCTGCCCAAACGAGGTACAAAACATCAAGTTCAACAGCTCAGGCCAATGTGAAGCACCC
TTGGTGCGAACAGACAACCCCAAGAGCTGGTATGAGGACGTGGAGGGCTGTGGGATTCAGTGTCAGAACC
CGCTGTTCACCGAGGCCGAGCACCAGGACATGCACAGCTACATCGCAGCCTTCGGGGCGGTCACTGGTCT
CTGCACGCTCTTCACACTGGCCACCTTTGTGGCTGACTGGCGGAATTCCAATCGCTACCCTGCGGTTATT
CTCTTCTATGTCAATGCGTGTTTCTTCGTGGGCAGCATTGGCTGGCTGGCCCAGTTCATGGATGGTGCCC
GCCGAGAGATTGTTTGCCGAGCAGATGGCACCATGAGATTTGGGGAGCCCACCTCCAGTGAGACCCTGTC
CTGTGTCATCATCTTTGTCATTGTGTACTATGCCTTGATGGCTGGAGTAGTCTGGTTCGTGGTCCTCACC
TATGCCTGGCACACCTCCTTCAAAGCCCTGGGCACCACCTACCAGCCTCTCTCGGGCAAGACATCCTATT
TCCACCTGCTCACGTGGTCACTCCCCTTTGTCCTCACGGTGGCAATCCTGGCTGTGGCTCAGGTAGATGG
AGACTCCGTGAGTGGCATCTGTTTTGTAGGCTACAAGAACTATCGGTACCGTGCTGGCTTTGTCCTGGCC
CCAATTGGCCTGGTGCTTATTGTGGGAGGCTACTTCCTCATCAGAGGGGTCATGACTCTGTTCTCCATCA
AGAGCAACCACCCTGGGCTCTTAAGTGAGAAGGCAGCCAGCAAGATCAACGAGACCATGCTGCGCCTGGG
CATTTTTGGCTTCCTGGCCTTTGGCTTTGTGCTCATCACCTTCAGCTGCCACTTCTATGACTTCTTCAAC
CAGGCTGAGTGGGAGCGTAGCTTCCGGGACTATGTGCTATGCCAAGCCAACGTGACCATCGGGCTGCCTA
CCAAGAAGCCCATTCCTGACTGTGAGATCAAGAATCGGCCCAGCCTCCTGGTGGAGAAGATCAATCTATT
TGCCATGTTTGGCACTGGCATTGCCATGAGCACCTGGGTCTGGACCAAGGCCACCCTGCTCATCTGGAGG
CGCACCTGGTGCAGGTTGACTGGGCACAGTGATGATGAGCCCAAGAGAATCAAGAAGAGCAAGATGATCG
CCAAGGCCTTCTCTAAGCGGCGTGAGCTGCTGCAGAACCCGGGCCAGGAGCTCTCCTTCAGCATGCACAC
TGTCTCCCATGATGGACCTGTTGCGGGTTTGGCTTTTGACCTCAATGAACCCTCAGCTGACGTCTCCTCT
GCCTGGGCTCAGCATGTCACCAAGATGGTGGCTCGGAGAGGAGCCATATTGCCCCAGGATGTGTCCGTTA
CCCCTGTGGCAACTCCAGTGCCACCAGAAGAACAAGCCAACATGTGGCTGGTTGAGGCAGAGATCTCCCC
AGAGTTAGAGAAGCGTTTGGGCCGGAAGAAAAAGCGGAGGAAGAGGAAGAAGGAGGTGTGCCCCTTGGGG
CCAGCCCCTGAGCTTCACCACTCTGCCCCTGTTCCTGCCACCAGTGCAGTTCCTCGGCTGCCTCAGCTGC
CTCGGCAGAAGTGCCTGGTAGCTGCAAACGCCTGGGGAACAGGGGAGTCCTGCCGACAGGGAGCCTGGAC
TCTAGTCTCCAACCCCTTCTGCCCAGAGCCTAGTCCCCATCAAGATCCATTTCTCCCTGGTGCCTCAGCC
CCCCGGGTCTGGGCTCAGGGCCGCCTCCAGGGGCTGGGGTCCATTCATTCCCGCACTAACCTAATGGAGG
CTGAGATCTTGGATGCAGACTCGGACTTCTGATCTAGAGGGCCCGTTTAAACCCGCTGATCAGCCTCGAC
TGTGCCTTCTAGTTGCCAGCCATCTGTTGTTTGCCCCTCCCCCGTGCCTTCCTTGACCCTGGAAGGTGCC
ACTCCCACTGTCCTTTCCTAATAAAATGAGGAAATTGCATCGCATTGTCTGAGTAGGTGTCATTCTATTC
TGGGGGGTGGGGTGGGGCAGGACAGCAAGGGGGAGGATTGGGAAGACAATAGCAGGCATGCTGGGGATGC
GGTGGGCTCTATGGCTTCTGAGGCGGAAAGAACCAGCTGGGGCTCTAGGGGGTATCCCC
[124 nt withheld, positions 3630-3753]
C
[91 nt withheld, positions 3755-3845]
A
[49 nt withheld, positions 3847-3895]
CCTTTGACGTTGGAGTCCACGTTCTTT
[37 nt withheld, positions 3923-3959]
ACCCTATCTCGGTCTATTCTTTTGATTTATAAGGGATTTTGCCGATTTCGGCCTATTGGTTAAAAAATGA
GCTGATTTAACAAAAATTTAACGCGAATTAATTCTGTGGAATGTGTGTCAGTTAGGGTGTGGAAAGTCCC
CAGGCTCCCCAGCAGGCAGAAGTATGCAAAGCATGCATCTCAATTAGTCAGCAACCAGGTGTGGAAAGTC
CCCAGGCTCCCCAGCAGGCAGAAGTATGCAAAGCATGCATCTCAATTAGTCAGCAACCATAGTCCCGCCC
CTAACTCCGCCCATCCCGCCCCTAACTCCGCCCAGTTCCGCCCATTCTCCGCCCCATGGCTGACTAATTT
TTTTTATTTATGCAGAGGCCGAGGCCGCCTCTGCCTCTGAGCTATTCCAGAAGTAGTGAGGAGGCTTTTT
TGGAGGCCTAGGCTTTTGCAAAAAGCTCCCGGGAGCTTGTATATCCATTTTCGGATCTGATCAAGAGACA
GGATGAGGATCGTTTCGCATGATTGAACAAGATGGATTGCACGCAGGTTCTCCGGCCGCTTGGGTGGAGA
GGCTATTCGGCTATGACTGGGCACAACAGACAATCGGCTGCTCTGATGCCGCCGTGTTCCGGCTGTCAGC
GCAGGGGCGCCCGGTTCTTTTTGTCAAGACCGACCTGTCCGGTGCCCTGAATGAACTGCAGGACGAGGCA
GCGCGGCTATCGTGGCTGGCCACGACGGGCGTTCCTTGCGCAGCTGTGCTCGACGTTGTCACTGAAGCGG
GAAGGGACTGGCTGCTATTGGGCGAAGTGCCGGGGCAGGATCTCCTGTCATCTCACCTTGCTCCTGCCGA
GAAAGTATCCATCATGGCTGATGCAATGCGGCGGCTGCATACGCTTGATCCGGCTACCTGCCCATTCGAC
CACCAAGCGAAACATCGCATCGAGCGAGCACGTACTCGGATGGAAGCCGGTCTTGTCGATCAGGATGATC
TGGACGAAGAGCATCAGGGGCTCGCGCCAGCCGAACTGTTCGCCAGGCTCAAGGCGCGCATGCCCGACGG
CGAGGATCTCGTCGTGACCCATGGCGATGCCTGCTTGCCGAATATCATGGTGGAAAATGGCCGCTTTTCT
GGATTCATCGACTGTGGCCGGCTGGGTGTGGCGGACCGCTATCAGGACATAGCGTTGGCTACCCGTGATA
TTGCTGAAGAGCTTGGCGGCGAATGGGCTGACCGCTTCCTCGTGCTTTACGGTATCGCCGCTCCCGATTC
GCAGCGCATCGCCTTCTATCGCCTTCTTGACGAGTTCTTCTGAGCGGGACTCTGGGGTTCGAAATGACCG
ACCAAGCGACGCCCAACCTGCCATCACGAGATTTCGATTCCACCGCCGCCTTCTATGAAAGGTTGGGCTT
CGGAATCGTTTTCCGGGACGCCGGCTGGATGATCCTCCAGCGCGGGGATCTCATGCTGGAGTTCTTCGCC
CACCCCAACTTGTTTATTGCAGCTTATAATGGTTACAAATAAAGCAATAGCATCACAAATTTCACAAATA
AAGCATTTTTTTCACTGCATTCTAGTTGTGGTTTGTCCAAACTCATCAATGTATCTTATCATGTCTGTAT
ACCGTCGACCTCTAGCTAGAGCTTGGCGTAATCATGGTCATAGCTGTTTCCTGTGTGAAATTGTTATCCG
CTCACAATTCCACACAACATACGAGCCGGAAGCATAAAGTGTAAAGCCTGGGGTGCCTAATGAGTGAGCT
AACTCACATTAATTGCGTTGCGCTCACTGCCCGCTTTCCAGTCGGGAAACCTGTCGTGCCAGCTGCATTA
ATGAATCGGCCAACGCGCGGGGAGAGGCGGTTTGCGTATTGGGCGCTCTTCCGCTTCCTCGCTCACTGAC
TCGCTGCGCTCGGTCGTTCGGCTGCGGCGAGCGGTATCAGCTCACTCAAAGGCGGTAATACGGTTATCCA
CAGAATCAGGGGATAACGCAGGAAAGAACATGTGAGCAAAAGGCCAGCAAAAGGCCAGGAACCGTAAAAA
GGCCGCGTTGCTGGCGTTTTTCCATAGGCTCCGCCCCCCTGACGAGCATCACAAAAATCGACGCTCAAGT
CAGAGGTGGCGAAACCCGACAGGACTATAAAGATACCAGGCGTTTCCCCCTGGAAGCTCCCTCGTGCGCT
CTCCTGTTCCGACCCTGCCGCTTACCGGATACCTGTCCGCCTTTCTCCCTTCGGGAAGCGTGGCGCTTTC
TCATAGCTCACGCTGTAGGTATCTCAGTTCGGTGTAGGTCGTTCGCTCCAAGCTGGGCTGTGTGCACGAA
CCCCCCGTTCAGCCCGACCGCTGCGCCTTATCCGGTAACTATCGTCTTGAGTCCAACCCGGTAAGACACG
ACTTATCGCCACTGGCAGCAGCCACTGGTAACAGGATTAGCAGAGCGAGGTATGTAGGCGGTGCTACAGA
GTTCTTGAAGTGGTGGCCTAACTACGGCTACACTAGAAGAACAGTATTTGGTATCTGCGCTCTGCTGAAG
CCAGTTACCTTCGGAAAAAGAGTTGGTAGCTCTTGATCCGGCAAACAAACCACCGCTGGTAGCGGTGGTT
TTTTTGTTTGCAAGCAGCAGATTACGCGCAGAAAAAAAGGATCTCAAGAAGATCCTTTGATCTTTTCTAC
GGGGTCTGACGCTCAGTGGAACGAAAACTCACGTTAAGGGATTTTGGTCATGAGATTATCAAAAAGGATC
TTCACCTAGATCCTTTTAAATTAAAAATGAAGTTTTAAATCAATCTAAAGTATATATGAGTAAACTTGGT
CTGACAGTTACCAATGCTTAATCAGTGAGGCACCTATCTCAGCGATCTGTCTATTTCGTTCATCCATAGT
TGCCTGACTCCCCGTCGTGTAGATAACTACGATACGGGAGGGCTTACCATCTGGCCCCAGTGCTGCAATG
ATACCGCGAGACCCACGCTCACCGGCTCCAGATTTATCAGCAATAAACCAGCCAGCCGGAAGGGCCGAGC
GCAGAAGTGGTCCTGCAACTTTATCCGCCTCCATCCAGTCTATTAATTGTTGCCGGGAAGCTAGAGTAAG
TAGTTCGCCAGTTAATAGTTTGCGCAACGTTGTTGCCATTGCTACAGGCATCGTGGTGTCACGCTCGTCG
TTTGGTATGGCTTCATTCAGCTCCGGTTCCCAACGATCAAGGCGAGTTACATGATCCCCCATGTTGTGCA
AAAAAGCGGTTAGCTCCTTCGGTCCTCCGATCGTTGTCAGAAGTAAGTTGGCCGCAGTGTTATCACTCAT
GGTTATGGCAGCACTGCATAATTCTCTTACTGTCATGCCATCCGTAAGATGCTTTTCTGTGACTGGTGAG
TACTCAACCAAGTCATTCTGAGAATAGTGTATGCGGCGACCGAGTTGCTCTTGCCCGGCGTCAATACGGG
ATAATACCGCGCCACATAGCAGAACTTTAAAAGTGCTCATCATTGGAAAACGTTCTTCGGGGCGAAAACT
CTCAAGGATCTTACCGCTGTTGAGATCCAGTTCGATGTAACCCACTCGTGCACCCAACTGATCTTCAGCA
TCTTTTACTTTCACCAGCGTTTCTGGGTGAGCAAAAACAGGAAGGCAAAATGCCGCAAAAAAGGGAATAA
GGGCGACACGGAAATGTTGAATACTCATACTCTTCCTTTTTCAATATTATTGAAGCATTTATCAGGGTTA
TTGTCTCATGAGCGGATACATATTTGAATGTATTTAGAAAAATAAACAAATAGGGGTTCCGCGCACATTT
CCCCGAAAAGTGCCACCTGACGTC
Features (pLannotate 1.2.2; 20 found; start..end, strand, type, name):
     28..80      -  misc_feature   bom (fragment): basis of mobility region from pBR322
    235..614     +  enhancer       CMV enhancer: human cytomegalovirus immediate early enhancer
    615..818     +  promoter       CMV promoter: human cytomegalovirus (CMV) immediate early promoter
    814..847     +  LTR            5' LTR (truncated) (fragment): truncated 5' long terminal repeat (LTR) from HIV-1
    863..881     +  promoter       T7 promoter: promoter for bacteriophage T7 RNA polymerase
    938..3319    +  CDS            Smo: SMO_MOUSE - Also known as Smoh. Experimental evidence at protein level: Swiss-Prot protein existence level 1. G protein-coupled receptor that probably associates with the patched protein (PTCH) to transduce the hedgehog's proteins signal. Binding of sonic hedgehog (SHH) to its receptor patched is thought to prevent normal inhibition by patched of smoothened (SMO) (By similarity). Required for the accumulation of KIF7, GLI2 and GLI3 in the cilia. Interacts with DLG5 at the ciliary base to induce the accumulation of KIF7 and GLI2 at the ciliary tip for GLI2 activation (PubMed:25644602). From Mus
   3360..3584    +  polyA_signal   bGH poly(A) signal: bovine growth hormone polyadenylation signal
   3588..3609    +  promoter       SV40 promoter (fragment): SV40 enhancer and early promoter
   3630..4058    +  rep_origin     f1 ori (sequence partly withheld): f1 bacteriophage origin of replication; arrow indicates direction of (+) strand synthesis
   4072..4401    +  promoter       SV40 promoter: SV40 enhancer and early promoter
   4468..5259    +  CDS            neo: KKA2_KLEPN - Also known as kan, nptII. Experimental evidence at protein level: Swiss-Prot protein existence level 1. Resistance to kanamycin, neomycin, paromomycin, ribostamycin, butirosin and gentamicin B. From Klebsiella pneumoniae.
   5283..5441    +  CDS            ble (fragment): BLE_KLEPN - Experimental evidence at protein level: Swiss-Prot protein existence level 1. Binding protein with a strong affinity to the bleomycin family of antibiotics. Binds to CL990; an antimitotic-antibiotic compound. From Klebsiella pneumoniae.
   5436..5557    +  polyA_signal   SV40 poly(A) signal: SV40 polyadenylation signal
   5630..5646    -  protein_bind   lac operator: The lac repressor binds to the lac operator to inhibit transcription in E. coli. This inhibition can be relieved by adding lactose or isopropyl-β-D-thiogalactopyranoside (IPTG). lac repressor encoded by lacI
   5654..5684    -  promoter       lac promoter: promoter for the E. coli lac operon
   5699..5720    -  protein_bind   CAP binding site: CAP binding activates transcription in the presence of cAMP. E. coli catabolite activator protein
   5733..5825    -  CDS            lacI (fragment): lac repressor; lacI; The lac repressor binds to the lac operator to inhibit transcription in E. coli. This inhibition can be relieved by adding lactose or isopropyl-β-D-thiogalactopyranoside (IPTG).
   6008..6596    -  rep_origin     ori: high-copy-number ColE1/pMB1/pBR322/pUC origin of replication
   6767..7627    -  CDS            AmpR: β-lactamase; bla; confers resistance to ampicillin, carbenicillin, and related antibiotics
   7628..7732    -  promoter       AmpR promoter: bla
