[The description below was written by a language model from this plasmid's Addgene catalogue record and pLannotate feature annotations shown in this document.]
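Description:
HiBiT-SMO is a mammalian expression plasmid built on the pcDNA3.1 backbone that drives production of mouse Smoothened (Smo), the class F G protein-coupled receptor that transduces Hedgehog signals downstream of Patched. The coding sequence sits downstream of the human cytomegalovirus immediate-early enhancer and promoter and is terminated by the bovine growth hormone polyadenylation signal; a T7 promoter lies between the CMV promoter and the insert. According to the catalogue entry the receptor carries an N-terminal HiBiT tag, the small peptide that complements LgBiT to reconstitute NanoLuc luciferase. The tag is not annotated separately in the feature table, which marks only the Smo open reading frame. The insert is recorded as containing two substitutions relative to the reference, D54N and R690G. The record does not say whether they are intentional or what effect they have. The insert was assembled by Gibson cloning.

In bacteria the roughly 7.8 kb plasmid replicates from a high-copy ColE1/pUC-type origin and is selected with ampicillin through the β-lactamase gene and its native promoter; an f1 origin is also present. For mammalian cells, an SV40 early promoter drives the neomycin phosphotransferase gene followed by an SV40 polyadenylation signal, permitting G418 selection of stable lines. Short fragments annotated as HIV-1 LTR, ble, lacI and bom, along with the lac promoter/operator region, appear to be backbone remnants or partial matches rather than functional payload. An extracellularly placed HiBiT tag of this kind is typically used for luminescence-based measurement of receptor expression, including at the cell surface. The associated publication concerns receptor function in class F GPCRs.
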