Addgene plasmid #195851: HiBiT-SMO
Purpose: Expresses mouse SMO with an N-terminal HiBiT; contains D54N and R690G
Depositing lab: Gunnar Schulte. Depositing organization: Karolinska Institutet. Publication: Residue 6.43 defines receptor function in class F GPCRs. Turku A, Schihada H, Kozielewicz P, Bowin CF, Schulte G. Nat Commun. 2021 Jun 24;12(1):3919. doi: 10.1038/s41467-021-24004-z. PubMed 34168128.
Backbone
  Vector backbone: pcDNA3.1
  Vector type: Mammalian Expression
  Selectable markers: Neomycin (select with G418)
Growth in bacteria
  Bacterial resistance: Ampicillin, 100 μg/mL
  Growth temperature: 37°C
  Growth strain: DH5alpha
  Copy number: Unknown
Gene/Insert
  Gene/Insert name: SMO
  Species: M. musculus (mouse)
  Mutation: D54N and R690G
  Entrez Gene: Smo (a.k.a. E130215L21Rik, Smoh, bnb, smoothened)
  Promoter: CMV
  Tag / fusion protein: HiBiT (N terminal on insert)
  Cloning method: Gibson Cloning
  Sequencing primers: 5′ CMV; 3′ BGH
Terms and licenses: Academic/Nonprofit Terms; Industry Terms: Not Available to Industry
How to cite: HiBiT-SMO was a gift from Gunnar Schulte (Addgene plasmid # 195851 ; http://n2t.net/addgene:195851 ; RRID:Addgene_195851)
