>Addgene plasmid #195851 | HiBiT-SMO | depositor partial sequence | sequence record 379784 | CMV forward
GGCAATAGCAGAGCTCTCTGGCTAACTAGAGAACCCACTGCTTACTGGCTTATCGAAATTAATACGACTC
ACTATAGGGAGACCCAAGCTGGCTAGCGTTTAAACTTAAGCTTGCCACCATGCGGCTCTGCATCCCGCAG
GTGCTGTTGGCCTTGTTCCTTTCCATGCTGACAGGGCCGGGAGAAGGCAGCCGGGTGAGCGGCTGGCGGC
TGTTCAAGAAGATTAGCGGATCCGCGGCCTTGAGCGGGAACGTGACCGGGCCTGGGCCTCACAGCGCCAG
CGGGAGCTCGAGGAGGAACGTGCCGGTGACCAGCCCTCCGCCGCCGCTGCTGAGCCACTGCGGCCGGGCC
GCCCACTGCGAGCCTTTGCGCTACAACGTGTGCCTGGGCTCGGCGCTGCCCTACGGAGCCACCACCACGC
TGCTGGCTGGGGACTCGGACTCGCAGGAGGAAGCGCACGGCAAGCTCGTGCTCTGGTCCGGCCTCCGGAA
TGCCCCCCGCTGCTGGGCAGTGATCCAGCCCCTGCTGTGTGCTGTCTACATGCCCAAGTGTGAGAATGAC
CGAGTGGAGTTGCCCAGCCGTACCCTCTGCCAGGCCACCCGAGGCCCCTGTGCCATTGTGGAGCGGGAGC
GAGGGTGGCCTGACTTTCTGCGTTGCACACCGGACCACTTCCCTGAAGGCTGCCCAAACGAGGTACAAAA
CATCAAGTTCAACAGCTCAGGCCAATGTGAAGCACCCTTGGTGCGAACAGACAACCCCAAGAGCTGGTAT
GAGGACGTGGAGGGCTGTGGGATTCAGTGTCAGAACCCGCTGTTCACCGAGGCCGAGCACCAGGACATGC
ACAGCTACATCGCAGCCTTCGGGGCGGTCACTGGTCTCTGCACGCTCTTCACACTGGCCACCTTTGTGGC
TGACTGGCGGAATTCCAATCGCTACCCTGCGGTTATTCTCTTCTATGTCAATGCGTGTTTCTTCGTGGGC
AGCATTGGCTGGCTGGCCCAGTTCATGGATGGTGCCCGCCGAGAGATTGTTTGCCGAGCAGATGGCACCA
TGAGATTTGGGGAGCCCACCTCCAGTGAGACCCTGTCCTGTGTCATCATCTTTGTCATTGTGTACTATGC
CTTGATGGCTGGAATAAT
