>Addgene plasmid #195851 | HiBiT-SMO | depositor partial sequence | sequence record 379785 | BGH reverse
GGGGTACGGGCCTCTAGATCAGAAGTCCGAGTCTGCATCCAAGATCTCAGCCTCCATTAGGTTAGTGCGG
GAATGAATGGACCCCAGCCCCTGGAGGCGGCCCTGAGCCCAGACCCGGGGGGCTGAGGCACCAGGGAGAA
ATGGATCTTGATGGGGACTAGGCTCTGGGCAGAAGGGGTTGGAGACTAGAGTCCAGGCTCCCTGTCGGCA
GGACTCCCCTGTTCCCCAGGCGTTTGCAGCTACCAGGCACTTCTGCCGAGGCAGCTGAGGCAGCCGAGGA
ACTGCACTGGTGGCAGGAACAGGGGCAGAGTGGTGAAGCTCAGGGGCTGGCCCCAAGGGGCACACCTCCT
TCTTCCTCTTCCTCCGCTTTTTCTTCCGGCCCAAACGCTTCTCTAACTCTGGGGAGATCTCTGCCTCAAC
CAGCCACATGTTGGCTTGTTCTTCTGGTGGCACTGGAGTTGCCACAGGGGTAACGGACACATCCTGGGGC
AATATGGCTCCTCTCCGAGCCACCATCTTGGTGACATGCTGAGCCCAGGCAGAGGAGACGTCAGCTGAGG
GTTCATTGAGGTCAAAAGCCAAACCCGCAACAGGTCCATCATGGGAGACAGTGTGCATGCTGAAGGAGAG
CTCCTGGCCCGGGTTCTGCAGCAGCTCACGCCGCTTAGAGAAGGCCTTGGCGATCATCTTGCTCTTCTTG
ATTCTCTTGGGCTCATCATCACTGTGCCCAGTCAACCTGCACCAGGTGCGCCTCCAGATGAGCAGGGTGG
CCTTGGTCCAGACCCAGGTGCTCATGGCAATGCCAGTGCCAAACATGGCAAATAGATTGATCTTCTCCAC
CAGGAGGCTGGGCCGATTCTTGATCTCACAGTCAGGAATGGGCTTCTTGGTAGGCAGCCCGATGGTCACG
TTGGCTTGGCATAGCACATAGTCCCGGAAGCTACGCTCCCACTCAGCCTGGTTGAAGAAGTCATAGAAGT
GGCAGCTGAAGGTGATGAGCACAAAGCCAAAGGCCAGGAAGCCAAAATGCCCAGGCGCAGCATGGTCTCG
TTGATCTTGCTGGCTGCCTTCTCACTTAAGAGCCCAGGGTGGTTGCTCTTGATGGAGAACAGAGTCATGA
CCCCTCTGATGAGGAAGTAAC
